Addgene plasmid #111848: pDNA2.0 6H-FLAG-TEV-KRAS G12C
Purpose: Expresses activated human KRAS G12C (amino acids 1 - 169) in E. coli with amino terminal 6xHIS and FLAG tags that can be removed with TEV protease.
Depositing lab: Kenneth Westover. Depositing organization: University of Texas Southwestern Medical Center. Publication: Biochemical and Structural Analysis of Common Cancer-Associated KRAS Mutations. Hunter JC, Manandhar A, Carrasco MA, Gurbani D, Gondi S, Westover KD. Mol Cancer Res. 2015 Sep;13(9):1325-35. doi: 10.1158/1541-7786.MCR-15-0203. Epub 2015 Jun 2. PubMed 26037647.
Backbone
  Vector backbone: pDNA2.0
  Backbone manufacturer: ATUM
  Backbone size w/o insert (bp): 3936
  Total vector size (bp): 4533
  Modifications to backbone: None
  Vector type: Bacterial Expression
Growth in bacteria
  Bacterial resistance: Kanamycin, 50 μg/mL
  Growth temperature: 37°C
  Growth strain: DH5alpha
  Copy number: Unknown
Gene/Insert
  Gene/Insert name: KRAS G12C (alt name: Kirsten ras oncogene G12C)
  Species: H. sapiens (human)
  Insert size (bp): 507
  Mutation: Changed Glycine 12 to Cysteine
  Entrez Gene: KRAS (a.k.a. 'C-K-RAS, C-K-RAS, CFC2, K-RAS2A, K-RAS2B, K-RAS4A, K-RAS4B, K-Ras, K-Ras 2, KI-RAS, KRAS1, KRAS2, NS, NS3, OES, RALD, RASK2, c-Ki-ras, c-Ki-ras2)
  Promoter: T5
  Tag / fusion protein: 6xHis-tag (N terminal on backbone); FLAG-tag (N terminal on backbone); TEV protease cleavage sequence (N terminal on backbone)
  Cloning method: Gibson Cloning
  Sequencing primers: 5′ GGAATTGTGAGCGCTCACAA; 3′ GAACTGCCAGGCATCAAATAAAA
Terms and licenses: Academic/Nonprofit Terms; Industry Terms: Not Available to Industry
How to cite: pDNA2.0 6H-FLAG-TEV-KRAS G12C was a gift from Kenneth Westover (Addgene plasmid # 111848 ; http://n2t.net/addgene:111848 ; RRID:Addgene_111848)
