[The description below was written by a language model from this plasmid's Addgene catalogue record and pLannotate feature annotations shown in this document.]
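Description:
pDNA2.0 6H-FLAG-TEV-KRAS G12C is a 4.5 kb bacterial expression plasmid built on the commercial pDNA2.0 backbone from ATUM and designed for producing recombinant human KRAS in E. coli. It replicates from a high-copy ColE1/pUC-type origin and is selected with kanamycin through an aph(3')-Ia (KanR) gene that the annotation places downstream of a fragment of the bla (AmpR) promoter. The plasmid also carries its own lacI gene with its native promoter, so the repressor is supplied in cis.

The insert is a 507 bp fragment encoding residues 1–169 of human KRAS with the oncogenic, activating glycine-12-to-cysteine substitution. This truncation lacks the C-terminal hypervariable region of the protein. The automated annotation matched this coding sequence to the turkey KRAS orthologue, which reflects the strong conservation of Ras proteins rather than the source species; the catalogue entry specifies human. Expression is recorded as driven by a T5 promoter, which the feature table does not annotate directly. The table does show three lac operators, one of them the symmetric tight-binding version, immediately upstream of the open reading frame, consistent with LacI-repressed, IPTG-inducible transcription by the host RNA polymerase. The protein is made with an N-terminal 6xHis tag, a FLAG epitope and a TEV protease recognition site, allowing affinity capture and detection followed by tag removal. Fragments of rrnB terminators flank the expression cassette.

The construct is intended for purifying KRAS G12C, and the associated publication concerns biochemical and structural analysis of common cancer-associated KRAS mutants.
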