Features (pLannotate 1.2.2; 15 found; start..end, strand, type, name):
     82..670     +  rep_origin     ori: high-copy-number ColE1/pMB1/pBR322/pUC origin of replication
    895..912     +  terminator     rrnB T2 terminator (fragment): transcription terminator T2 from the E. coli rrnB gene
    937..956     -  CDS            lacZα (fragment): LacZα fragment of β-galactosidase; lacZ fragment
   1413..1429    +  protein_bind   lac operator: The lac repressor binds to the lac operator to inhibit transcription in E. coli. This inhibition can be relieved by adding lactose or isopropyl-β-D-thiogalactopyranoside (IPTG). lac repressor encoded by lacI
   1474..1490    +  protein_bind   lac operator: The lac repressor binds to the lac operator to inhibit transcription in E. coli. This inhibition can be relieved by adding lactose or isopropyl-β-D-thiogalactopyranoside (IPTG). lac repressor encoded by lacI
   1504..1523    +  protein_bind   lac operator (symmetric): The lac repressor binds to the lac operator to inhibit transcription in E. coli. This inhibition can be relieved by adding lactose or isopropyl-β-D-thiogalactopyranoside (IPTG). The symmetric lac operator was optimized for tight binding of lac repressor. lac repressor encoded by lacI
   1609..1632    +  CDS            FLAG: FLAG® epitope tag, followed by an enterokinase cleavage site
   1666..2172    +  CDS            KRAS (fragment): RASK_MELGA - Experimental evidence at protein level: Swiss-Prot protein existence level 1. Ras proteins bind GDP/GTP and possess intrinsic GTPase activity. Plays an important role in the regulation of cell proliferation. May play a role in promoting oncogenic events by inducing transcriptional silencing of tumor suppressor genes (TSGs). From Meleagris gallopavo (Wild turkey).
   2214..2254    -  terminator     rrnB T1 terminator (fragment): transcription terminator T1 from the E. coli rrnB gene
   2256..2371    -  ncRNA          5S rRNA: Accession: RF00001 - 5S ribosomal RNA
   2402..2426    +  CDS            KanR (fragment): aminoglycoside phosphotransferase; aph(3')-Ia; confers resistance to kanamycin in bacteria or G418 (Geneticin®) in eukaryotes
   2456..2552    +  promoter       AmpR promoter (fragment): bla
   2555..3364    +  CDS            KanR: aminoglycoside phosphotransferase; aph(3')-Ia; confers resistance to kanamycin in bacteria or G418 (Geneticin®) in eukaryotes
   3373..3446    +  promoter       lacI promoter (fragment): lacI
   3447..4526    +  CDS            lacI: LACI_ECOLI - Experimental evidence at protein level: Swiss-Prot protein existence level 1. Repressor of the lactose operon. Binds allolactose as an inducer. From Escherichia coli (strain K12).
>Addgene plasmid #111848 | pDNA2.0 6H-FLAG-TEV-KRAS G12C | addgene full sequence | sequence record 213454 | Addgene NGS Result
TGACCAAAATCCCTTAACGTGAGTTACGCGCGCGTCGTTCCACTGAGCGTCAGACCCCGTAGAAAAGATC
AAAGGATCTTCTTGAGATCCTTTTTTTCTGCGCGTAATCTGCTGCTTGCAAACAAAAAAACCACCGCTAC
CAGCGGTGGTTTGTTTGCCGGATCAAGAGCTACCAACTCTTTTTCCGAAGGTAACTGGCTTCAGCAGAGC
GCAGATACCAAATACTGTTCTTCTAGTGTAGCCGTAGTTAGCCCACCACTTCAAGAACTCTGTAGCACCG
CCTACATACCTCGCTCTGCTAATCCTGTTACCAGTGGCTGCTGCCAGTGGCGATAAGTCGTGTCTTACCG
GGTTGGACTCAAGACGATAGTTACCGGATAAGGCGCAGCGGTCGGGCTGAACGGGGGGTTCGTGCACACA
GCCCAGCTTGGAGCGAACGACCTACACCGAACTGAGATACCTACAGCGTGAGCTATGAGAAAGCGCCACG
CTTCCCGAAGGGAGAAAGGCGGACAGGTATCCGGTAAGCGGCAGGGTCGGAACAGGAGAGCGCACGAGGG
AGCTTCCAGGGGGAAACGCCTGGTATCTTTATAGTCCTGTCGGGTTTCGCCACCTCTGACTTGAGCGTCG
ATTTTTGTGATGCTCGTCAGGGGGGCGGAGCCTATGGAAAAACGCCAGCAACGCGGCCTTTTTACGGTTC
CTGGCCTTTTGCTGGCCTTTTGCTCACATGTTCTTTCCTGCGTTATCCCCTGATTCTGTGGATAACCGTA
TTACCGCCTTTGAGTGAGCTGATACCGCTCGCCGCAGCCGAACGACCGAGCGCAGCGAGTCAGTGAGCGA
GGAAGCGGAAGGCGAGAGTAGGGAACTGCCAGGCATCAAACTAAGCAGAAGGCCCCTGACGGATGGCCTT
TTTGCGTTTCTACAAACTCTTTCTGTGTTGTAAAACGACGGCCAGTCTTAAGCTCGGGCCCCCTGGGCGG
TTCTGATAACGAGTAATCGTTAATCCGCAAATAACGTAAAAACCCGCTTCGGCGGGTTTTTTTATGGGGG
GAGTTTAGGGAAAAAGCATTTGTCAGAATATTTAAGGGCGCCTGTCACTTTGCTTGATATATGAGAATTA
TTTAACCTTATAAATGAGAAAAAAGCAACGCACTTTAAATAAGATACGTTGCTTTTTCGATTGATGAACA
CCTATAATTAAACTATTCATCTATTATTTATGATTTTTTGTATATACAATATTTCTAGTTTGTTAAAGAG
AATTAAGAAAATAAATCTCGAAAATAATAAAGGGAAAATCAGTTTTTGATATCAAAATTATACATGTCAA
CGATAATACAAAATATAATACAAACTATAAGATGTTATCAGTATTTATTATGCATTTAGAATAAATTTTG
TGTCGCCCTTAATTGTGAGCGGATAACAATTACGAGCTTCATGCACAGTGAAATCATGAAAAATTTATTT
GCTTTGTGAGCGGATAACAATTATAATATGTGGAATTGTGAGCGCTCACAATTCCACAACGGTTTCCCTC
TAGAAATAATTTTGTTTAACTTTTAGGAGATAAAACATATGCACCACCATCATCATCATGGGGGAGGGGA
TTACAAGGATGACGATGACAAGTCTTCCGGCCGTGAAAATCTGTACTTCCAAGGCATGACGGAGTACAAA
CTGGTGGTTGTCGGTGCGTGCGGTGTTGGCAAAAGCGCGCTGACGATTCAATTGATCCAAAACCACTTTG
TCGACGAATACGACCCGACCATTGAGGATTCGTACCGTAAGCAGGTTGTCATCGATGGTGAGACTTGTCT
GTTGGACATCCTGGACACCGCAGGCCAAGAAGAGTATAGCGCCATGCGTGATCAGTACATGCGTACCGGT
GAGGGCTTTCTGTGCGTGTTCGCGATCAACAATACCAAAAGCTTCGAGGACATTCACCACTATCGTGAGC
AAATCAAGCGCGTTAAAGATAGCGAAGATGTGCCGATGGTGCTGGTTGGTAACAAATGTGATCTGCCAAG
CCGCACCGTGGACACCAAGCAGGCCCAGGATCTGGCGCGTAGCTATGGTATTCCGTTTATTGAAACGAGC
GCTAAAACCCGTCAGGGTGTCGACGACGCATTCTATACGCTGGTACGCGAAATCCGCAAGCACAAGGAGA
AGTAACTCGAGCCCCAAGGGCGACACCCCCTAATTAGCCCGGGCGAAAGGCCCAGTCTTTCGACTGAGCC
TTTCGTTTTATTTGATGCCTGGCAGTTCCCTACTCTCGCATGGGGAGTCCCCACACTACCATCGGCGCTA
CGGCGTTTCACTTCTGAGTTCGGCATGGGGTCAGGTGGGACCACCGCGCTACTGCCGCCAGGCAAACAAG
GGGTGTTATGAGCCATATTCAGGTATAAATGGGCTCGCGATAATGTTCAGAATTGGTTAATTGGTTGTAA
CACTGACCCCTATTTGTTTATTTTTCTAAATACATTCAAATATGTATCCGCTCATGAGACAATAACCCTG
ATAAATGCTTCAATAATATTGAAAAAGGAAGAATATGAGCCATATTCAACGGGAAACGTCGAGGCCGCGA
TTAAATTCCAACATGGATGCTGATTTATATGGGTATAAATGGGCTCGCGATAATGTCGGGCAATCAGGTG
CGACAATCTATCGCTTGTATGGGAAGCCCGATGCGCCAGAGTTGTTTCTGAAACATGGCAAAGGTAGCGT
TGCCAATGATGTTACAGATGAGATGGTCAGACTAAACTGGCTGACGGAATTTATGCCACTTCCGACCATC
AAGCATTTTATCCGTACTCCTGATGATGCATGGTTACTCACCACTGCGATCCCCGGAAAAACAGCGTTCC
AGGTATTAGAAGAATATCCTGATTCAGGTGAAAATATTGTTGATGCGCTGGCAGTGTTCCTGCGCCGGTT
GCACTCGATTCCTGTTTGTAATTGTCCTTTTAACAGCGATCGCGTATTTCGCCTCGCTCAGGCGCAATCA
CGAATGAATAACGGTTTGGTTGATGCGAGTGATTTTGATGACGAGCGTAATGGCTGGCCTGTTGAACAAG
TCTGGAAAGAAATGCATAAACTTTTGCCATTCTCACCGGATTCAGTCGTCACTCATGGTGATTTCTCACT
TGATAACCTTATTTTTGACGAGGGGAAATTAATAGGTTGTATTGATGTTGGACGAGTCGGAATCGCAGAC
CGATACCAGGATCTTGCCATCCTATGGAACTGCCTCGGTGAGTTTTCTCCTTCATTACAGAAACGGCTTT
TTCAAAAATATGGTATTGATAATCCTGATATGAATAAATTGCAATTTCATTTGATGCTCGATGAGTTTTT
CTAAGCGGCGCGCCATCGAATGGCGCAAAACCTTTCGCGGTATGGCATGATAGCGCCCGGAAGAGAGTCA
ATTCAGGGTGGTGAATATGAAACCAGTAACGTTATACGATGTCGCAGAGTATGCCGGTGTCTCTTATCAG
ACCGTTTCCCGCGTGGTGAACCAGGCCAGCCACGTTTCTGCGAAAACGCGGGAAAAAGTGGAAGCGGCGA
TGGCGGAGCTGAATTACATTCCCAACCGCGTGGCACAACAACTGGCGGGCAAACAGTCGTTGCTGATTGG
CGTTGCCACCTCCAGTCTGGCCCTGCACGCGCCGTCGCAAATTGTCGCGGCGATTAAATCTCGCGCCGAT
CAACTGGGTGCCAGCGTGGTGGTGTCGATGGTAGAACGAAGCGGCGTCGAAGCCTGTAAAGCGGCGGTGC
ACAATCTTCTCGCGCAACGCGTCAGTGGGCTGATCATTAACTATCCGCTGGATGACCAGGATGCCATTGC
TGTGGAAGCTGCCTGCACTAATGTTCCGGCGTTATTTCTTGATGTCTCTGACCAGACACCCATCAACAGT
ATTATTTTCTCCCATGAGGACGGTACGCGACTGGGCGTGGAGCATCTGGTCGCATTGGGTCACCAGCAAA
TCGCGCTGTTAGCGGGCCCATTAAGTTCTGTCTCGGCGCGTCTGCGTCTGGCTGGCTGGCATAAATATCT
CACTCGCAATCAAATTCAGCCGATAGCGGAACGGGAAGGCGACTGGAGTGCCATGTCCGGTTTTCAACAA
ACCATGCAAATGCTGAATGAGGGCATCGTTCCCACTGCGATGCTGGTTGCCAACGATCAGATGGCGCTGG
GCGCAATGCGCGCCATTACCGAGTCCGGGCTGCGCGTTGGTGCGGATATCTCGGTAGTGGGATACGACGA
TACCGAAGATAGCTCATGTTATATCCCGCCGTTAACCACCATCAAACAGGATTTTCGCCTGCTGGGGCAA
ACCAGCGTGGACCGCTTGCTGCAACTCTCTCAGGGCCAGGCGGTGAAGGGCAATCAGCTGTTGCCAGTCT
CACTGGTGAAAAGAAAAACCACCCTGGCGCCCAATACGCAAACCGCCTCTCCCCGCGCGTTGGCCGATTC
ATTAATGCAGCTGGCACGACAGGTTTCCCGACTGGAAAGCGGGCAGTGACTCA
